Addgene plasmid #156630: pD649-HAsp-VSIG1-Fc(DAPA)-AviTag-6xHis
Purpose: Mammalian expression of cell-surface protein extracellular domain fused to Fc(DAPA)-Avi-6xHis. Protein is secreted from cells.
Depositing lab: Chris Garcia. Depositing organization: Stanford University. Publication: A Human IgSF Cell-Surface Interactome Reveals a Complex Network of Protein-Protein Interactions. Wojtowicz WM, Vielmetter J, Fernandes RA, Siepe DH, Eastman CL, Chisholm GB, Cox S, Klock H, Anderson PW, Rue SM, Miller JJ, Glaser SM, Bragstad ML, Vance J, Lam AW, Lesley SA, Zinn K, Garcia KC. Cell. 2020 Aug 20;182(4):1027-1043.e17. doi: 10.1016/j.cell.2020.07.025. PubMed 32822567.
Backbone
  Vector backbone: pD649
  Backbone size w/o insert (bp): 6106
  Vector type: Mammalian Expression
Growth in bacteria
  Bacterial resistance: Ampicillin, 100 μg/mL
  Growth temperature: 37°C
  Growth strain: DH5alpha
  Copy number: High Copy
Gene/Insert
  Gene/Insert name: VSIG1
  Species: H. sapiens (human)
  Insert size (bp): 633
  Mutation: Fc region of human IgG contains D265A and P329A mutations (DAPA)
  Entrez Gene: VSIG1 (a.k.a. 1700062D20Rik, GPA34, dJ889N15.1)
  Promoter: CMV/SP6
  Tag / fusion protein: Fc(DAPA)-AviTag-6xHis (C terminal on backbone)
  Cloning method: Restriction Enzyme; 5′ cloning site GCGGCCGC (not destroyed); 3′ cloning site GGCGCGCC (not destroyed)
  Sequencing primers: 5′ ATTTAGGTGACACTATAG; 3′ CACGTACCAGTTGAACTTCACC
Resource information
  A portion of this plasmid was derived from a plasmid made by: synthesis by ThermoFisher
Terms and licenses: Academic/Nonprofit Terms; Industry Terms: Not Available to Industry
Depositor comments: Some plasmids in this collection may have an IS4-like element ISVsa5 family transposase upstream of the CMV promoter.
How to cite: pD649-HAsp-VSIG1-Fc(DAPA)-AviTag-6xHis was a gift from Chris Garcia (Addgene plasmid # 156630 ; http://n2t.net/addgene:156630 ; RRID:Addgene_156630)
