[The description below was written by a language model from this plasmid's Addgene catalogue record and pLannotate feature annotations shown in this document.]
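Description:
pD649-HAsp-VSIG1-Fc(DAPA)-AviTag-6xHis is a 6.7 kb mammalian expression plasmid built on the pD649 backbone and designed to produce the extracellular domain of human VSIG1 (also known as GPA34), an immunoglobulin-superfamily cell-surface protein, as a secreted Fc fusion. It is propagated in E. coli from a high-copy ColE1/pUC-type origin under ampicillin selection (β-lactamase). The feature table also shows an SV40 early promoter/EM7 promoter cassette driving a puromycin N-acetyltransferase coding sequence with an SV40 poly(A) signal, which could in principle allow puromycin selection in mammalian cells, although the record does not describe this use. Short matches to KanR, lacZα, ble and the f1 origin appear to be non-functional backbone remnants.

The expression unit consists of the CMV immediate-early enhancer and promoter followed by a fragment of CMV intron A, then an SP6 promoter that offers a site for in vitro transcription and sequencing. The open reading frame starts with a leader peptide, named "HAsp" in the plasmid name and annotated by similarity as an immunoglobulin heavy chain signal sequence fragment, which directs the product into the secretory pathway. The VSIG1 ectodomain, cloned between retained NotI and AscI sites, is joined in frame to a human IgG1 Fc region carrying the D265A and P329A (DAPA) substitutions, which are generally used to reduce Fc effector interactions. According to the catalogue entry this is followed by a C-terminal AviTag for site-specific biotinylation and a 6xHis tag for metal-affinity purification, though neither is individually annotated. A bGH poly(A) signal ends the transcript. The construct belongs to a collection made for mapping human IgSF extracellular protein-protein interactions. The depositor notes that some plasmids in the set may carry an IS4-like transposase insertion upstream of the CMV promoter, but none is annotated here.
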