Features (pLannotate 1.2.2; 21 found; start..end, strand, type, name):
    119..143     -  CDS            KanR (fragment): aminoglycoside phosphotransferase; aph(3')-Ia; confers resistance to kanamycin
    254..842     +  rep_origin     ori: high-copy-number ColE1/pMB1/pBR322/pUC origin of replication
   1067..1084    +  terminator     rrnB T2 terminator (fragment): transcription terminator T2 from the E. coli rrnB gene
   1109..1128    -  CDS            lacZα (fragment): LacZα fragment of β-galactosidase; lacZ fragment
   1584..1600    +  protein_bind   lac operator: The lac repressor binds to the lac operator to inhibit transcription in E. coli. This inhibition can be relieved by adding lactose or isopropyl-β-D-thiogalactopyranoside (IPTG). lac repressor encoded by lacI
   1843..2146    +  enhancer       CMV enhancer: human cytomegalovirus immediate early enhancer
   2147..2350    +  promoter       CMV promoter: human cytomegalovirus (CMV) immediate early promoter
   2486..2529    +  intron         CMV intron (fragment): modified intron A from human cytomegalovirus
   2581..2599    +  promoter       SP6 promoter: promoter for bacteriophage SP6 RNA polymerase
   2603..2640    +  CDS            IgH signal sequence (fragment): signal sequence from the mouse immunoglobulin heavy chain variable region
   2725..3381    +  CDS            VSIG1 (fragment): VSIG1_HUMAN - Also known as GPA34. Experimental evidence at protein level: Swiss-Prot protein existence level 1. From Homo sapiens (Human).
   3397..4074    +  CDS            IGHG1 (fragment): IGHG1_HUMAN - Experimental evidence at protein level: Swiss-Prot protein existence level 1. Constant region of immunoglobulin heavy chains. Immunoglobulins, also known as antibodies, are membrane-bound or secreted glycoproteins produced by B lymphocytes. In the recognition phase of humoral immunity, the membrane-bound immunoglobulins serve as receptors which, upon binding of a specific antigen, trigger the clonal expansion and differentiation of B lymphocytes into immunoglobulins- secreting plasma cells. Secreted immunoglobulins mediate the effector phase of humoral immunity, which results in
   4289..4400    +  polyA_signal   bGH poly(A) signal: bovine growth hormone polyadenylation signal
   4401..4509    +  rep_origin     f1 ori (fragment): f1 bacteriophage origin of replication; arrow indicates direction of (+) strand synthesis
   4523..4852    +  promoter       SV40 promoter: SV40 enhancer and early promoter
   4900..4947    +  promoter       EM7 promoter: synthetic bacterial promoter&nbsp
   4966..5565    +  CDS            PuroR (fragment): puromycin N-acetyltransferase; pac from Streptomyces; confers resistance to puromycin
   5575..5700    +  CDS            ble (fragment): BLE_KLEPN - Experimental evidence at protein level: Swiss-Prot protein existence level 1. Binding protein with a strong affinity to the bleomycin family of antibiotics. Binds to CL990; an antimitotic-antibiotic compound. From Klebsiella pneumoniae.
   5695..5816    +  polyA_signal   SV40 poly(A) signal: SV40 polyadenylation signal
   5869..6729    -  CDS            AmpR: β-lactamase; bla; confers resistance to ampicillin, carbenicillin, and related antibiotics
   6732..89      -  promoter       AmpR promoter (fragment) (across the origin): bla
>Addgene plasmid #156630 | pD649-HAsp-VSIG1-Fc(DAPA)-AviTag-6xHis | depositor full sequence | sequence record 302369 | Full Sequence
TTTCAATATTATTGAAGCATTTATCAGGGTTATTGTCTCATGAGCGGATACATATTTGAATGTATTTAGA
AAAATAAACAAATAGGGGTCAGTGTTACAACCAATTAACCAATTCTGAACATTATCGCGAGCCCATTTAT
ACCTGAATATGGCTCATAACACCCCTTGCTCATGACCAAAATCCCTTAACGTGAGTTACGCGCGCGTCGT
TCCACTGAGCGTCAGACCCCGTAGAAAAGATCAAAGGATCTTCTTGAGATCCTTTTTTTCTGCGCGTAAT
CTGCTGCTTGCAAACAAAAAAACCACCGCTACCAGCGGTGGTTTGTTTGCCGGATCAAGAGCTACCAACT
CTTTTTCCGAAGGTAACTGGCTTCAGCAGAGCGCAGATACCAAATACTGTTCTTCTAGTGTAGCCGTAGT
TAGCCCACCACTTCAAGAACTCTGTAGCACCGCCTACATACCTCGCTCTGCTAATCCTGTTACCAGTGGC
TGCTGCCAGTGGCGATAAGTCGTGTCTTACCGGGTTGGACTCAAGACGATAGTTACCGGATAAGGCGCAG
CGGTCGGGCTGAACGGGGGGTTCGTGCACACAGCCCAGCTTGGAGCGAACGACCTACACCGAACTGAGAT
ACCTACAGCGTGAGCTATGAGAAAGCGCCACGCTTCCCGAAGGGAGAAAGGCGGACAGGTATCCGGTAAG
CGGCAGGGTCGGAACAGGAGAGCGCACGAGGGAGCTTCCAGGGGGAAACGCCTGGTATCTTTATAGTCCT
GTCGGGTTTCGCCACCTCTGACTTGAGCGTCGATTTTTGTGATGCTCGTCAGGGGGGCGGAGCCTATGGA
AAAACGCCAGCAACGCGGCCTTTTTACGGTTCCTGGCCTTTTGCTGGCCTTTTGCTCACATGTTCTTTCC
TGCGTTATCCCCTGATTCTGTGGATAACCGTATTACCGCCTTTGAGTGAGCTGATACCGCTCGCCGCAGC
CGAACGACCGAGCGCAGCGAGTCAGTGAGCGAGGAAGCGGAAGGCGAGAGTAGGGAACTGCCAGGCATCA
AACTAAGCAGAAGGCCCCTGACGGATGGCCTTTTTGCGTTTCTACAAACTCTTTCTGTGTTGTAAAACGA
CGGCCAGTCTTAAGCTCGGGCCCCCTGGGCGGTTCTGATAACGAGTAATCGTTAATCCGCAAATAACGTA
AAAACCCGCTTCGGCGGGTTTTTTTATGGGGGGAGTTTAGGGAAAGAGCATTTGTCAGAATATTTAAGGG
CGCCTGTCACTTTGCTTGATATATGAGAATTATTTAACCTTATAAATGAGAAAAAAGCAACGCACTTTAA
ATAAGATACGTTGCTTTTTCGATTGATGAACACCTATAATTAAACTATTCATCTATTATTTATGATTTTT
TGTATATACAATATTTCTAGTTTGTTAAAGAGAATTAAGAAAATAAATCTCGAAAATAATAAAGGGAAAA
TCAGTTTTTGATATCAAAATTATACATGTCAACGATAATACAAAATATAATACAAACTATAAGATGTTAT
CAGTATTTATTATCATTTAGAATAAATTTTGTGTCGCCCTTAATTGTGAGCGGATAACAATTACGAGCTT
CATGCACAGTGGCGTTGACTCAATATTGGCCATTAGCCATATTATTCATTGGTTATATAGCATAAATCAA
TATTGGCTATTGGCCATTGCATACGTTGTATCTATATCATAATATGTACATTTATATTGGCTCATGTCCA
ATATGACCGCCATGTTGGCATTGATTATTGACTAGTTATTAATAGTAATCAATTACGGGGTCATTAGTTC
ATAGCCCATATATGGAGTTCCGCGTTACATAACTTACGGTAAATGGCCCGCCTGGCTGACCGCCCAACGA
CCCCCGCCCATTGACGTCAATAATGACGTATGTTCCCATAGTAACGCCAATAGGGACTTTCCATTGACGT
CAATGGGTGGAGTATTTACGGTAAACTGCCCACTTGGCAGTACATCAAGTGTATCATATGCCAAGTACGC
CCCCTATTGACGTCAATGACGGTAAATGGCCCGCCTGGCATTATGCCCAGTACATGACCTTATGGGACTT
TCCTACTTGGCAGTACATCTACGTATTAGTCATCGCTATTACCATGGTGATGCGGTTTTGGCAGTACATC
AATGGGCGTGGATAGCGGTTTGACTCACGGGGATTTCCAAGTCTCCACCCCATTGACGTCAATGGGAGTT
TGTTTTGGCACCAAAATCAACGGGACTTTCCAAAATGTCGTAACAACTCCGCCCCATTGACGCAAATGGG
CGGTAGGCGTGTACGGTGGGAGGTCTATATAAGCAGAGCTCGTTTAGTGAACCGTCAGATCGCCTGGAGA
CGCCATCCACGCTGTTTTGACCTCCATAGAAGACACCGGGACCGATCCAGCCTCCGCGGCCGGGAACGGT
GCATTGGAACGCGGATTCCCCGTGCCAAGAGTGACGTAAGTACCGCCTATAGAGTCTATAGGCCCACCCC
CTTGGCTTCGTTAGAACGCGGCTACAATTAATACATAACCTTATGTATCATACACATACGATTTAGGTGA
CACTATAGAATAACATCCACTTTGCCTTTCTCTCCACAGGTGTCCACTCCCAGGTCCAACTGCACCTCGG
TTCTATCGAAAACGCGCCTGCTAGCGCCACCATGAAGACCATCATTGCCCTGAGCTACATCTTCTGCCTG
GTGTTCGCTGCGGCCGCCGTGCAAGTGACAATCCCTGATGGCTTCGTGAACGTGACCGTGGGCAGCAATG
TGACCCTGATCTGCATCTACACCACCACCGTGGCCAGCAGAGAGCAGCTGTCTATCCAGTGGTCATTCTT
CCACAAGAAAGAGATGGAACCCATCAGCATCTACTTCAGCCAAGGCGGACAGGCCGTGGCCATCGGACAG
TTCAAGGATAGAATCACCGGCAGCAACGACCCCGGCAATGCCAGCATCACAATCTCTCACATGCAGCCCG
CCGACAGCGGCATCTACATCTGCGACGTGAACAACCCTCCTGACTTCCTGGGCCAGAACCAGGGCATCCT
GAATGTGTCTGTGCTGGTCAAGCCCAGCAAGCCCCTGTGTTCTGTGCAAGGCAGACCTGAGACAGGCCAC
ACCATCAGCCTGTCTTGTCTGTCTGCCCTGGGCACCCCATCTCCAGTGTACTACTGGCACAAGCTGGAAG
GCAGAGACATCGTGCCCGTGAAAGAGAACTTCAACCCCACCACCGGCATCCTGGTCATCGGCAACCTGAC
CAATTTCGAGCAGGGCTACTACCAGTGCACCGCCATCAACAGACTGGGCAACAGCTCTTGCGAGATCGAC
CTGACCAGCTCTCACCCCGAAGGCGCGCCGGGCGGCGACAAGACCCACACCTGCCCCCCCTGCCCAGCTC
CAGAACTGCTGGGAGGGCCTTCCGTGTTCCTGTTCCCCCCCAAGCCCAAGGACACCCTGATGATCAGCAG
GACCCCCGAGGTGACCTGCGTGGTGGTGGCCGTGTCCCACGAGGACCCAGAGGTGAAGTTCAACTGGTAC
GTGGACGGCGTGGAGGTGCACAACGCCAAGACCAAGCCCAGAGAGGAGCAGTACAACAGCACCTACAGGG
TGGTGTCCGTGCTGACCGTGCTGCACCAGGACTGGCTGAACGGCAAAGAATACAAGTGCAAAGTCTCCAA
CAAGGCCCTGGCTGCCCCAATCGAAAAGACAATCAGCAAGGCCAAGGGCCAGCCACGGGAGCCCCAGGTG
TACACCCTGCCCCCCAGCCGGGAGGAGATGACCAAGAACCAGGTGTCCCTGACCTGTCTGGTGAAGGGCT
TCTACCCCAGCGATATCGCCGTGGAGTGGGAGAGCAACGGCCAGCCCGAGAACAACTACAAGACCACCCC
CCCAGTGCTGGACAGCGACGGCAGCTTCTTCCTGTACAGCAAGCTGACCGTGGACAAGTCCAGGTGGCAG
CAGGGCAACGTGTTCAGCTGCAGCGTGATGCACGAGGCCCTGCACAACCACTACACCCAGAAGTCCCTGA
GCCTGAGCCCCGGCGGCAGCGGTCTTAATGATATTTTCGAGGCTCAGAAGATTGAGTGGCATGAACACCA
CCACCATCACCACTAAGGCCGGCCTGTAGTCACTGGCACAACGCGTTACCCGGTAAGCCAATCGGGTATA
CACGGTCGTCATACTGCAGACAGGGTTCTTCTACTTTGCAAGATAGTCTTGAGTAGTAAAATAAATAGAT
AGAGAAAATCAGCCTCGACTGTGCCTTCTAGTTGCCAGCCATCTGTTGTTTGCCCCTCCCCCGTGCCTTC
CTTGACCCTGGAAGGTGCCACTCCCACTGTCCTTTCCTAATAAAATGAGGAAATTGCATCACAACACTCA
ACCCTATCTCGGTCTATTCTTTTGATTTATAAGGGATTTTGCCGATTTCGGCCTATTGGTTAAAAAATGA
GCTGATTTAACAAAAATTTAACGCGAATTAATTCTGTGGAATGTGTGTCAGTTAGGGTGTGGAAAGTCCC
CAGGCTCCCCAGCAGGCAGAAGTATGCAAAGCATGCATCTCAATTAGTCAGCAACCAGGTGTGGAAAGTC
CCCAGGCTCCCCAGCAGGCAGAAGTATGCAAAGCATGCATCTCAATTAGTCAGCAACCATAGTCCCGCCC
CTAACTCCGCCCATCCCGCCCCTAACTCCGCCCAGTTCCGCCCATTCTCCGCCCCATGGCTGACTAATTT
TTTTTATTTATGCAGAGGCCGAGGCCGCCTCTGCCTCTGAGCTATTCCAGAAGTAGTGAGGAGGCTTTTT
TGGAGGCCTAGGCTTTTGCAAAAAGCTCCCGGGAGCTTGTATATCCATTTTCGGATCTGATCAGCACGTG
TTGACAATTAATCATCGGCATAGTATATCGGCATAGTATAATACGACAAGGTGAGGAACTAAACCATGAC
CGAGTACAAGCCCACGGTGCGCCTCGCCACCCGCGACGACGTCCCCAGGGCCGTACGCACCCTCGCCGCC
GCGTTCGCCGACTACCCCGCCACGCGCCACACCGTCGATCCGGACCGCCACATCGAGCGGGTCACCGAGC
TGCAAGAACTCTTCCTCACGCGCGTCGGGCTCGACATCGGCAAGGTGTGGGTCGCGGACGACGGCGCCGC
GGTGGCGGTCTGGACCACGCCGGAGAGCGTCGAAGCGGGGGCGGTGTTCGCCGAGATCGGCCCGCGCATG
GCCGAGTTGAGCGGTTCCCGGCTGGCCGCGCAGCAACAGATGGAAGGCCTCCTGGCGCCGCACCGGCCCA
AGGAGCCCGCGTGGTTCCTGGCCACCGTCGGCGTCTCGCCCGACCACCAGGGCAAGGGTCTGGGCAGCGC
CGTCGTGCTCCCCGGAGTGGAGGCGGCCGAGCGCGCCGGGGTGCCCGCCTTCCTGGAGACATCCGCGCCC
CGCAACCTCCCCTTCTACGAGCGGCTCGGCTTCACCGTCACCGCCGACGTCGAGGTGCCCGAAGGACCGC
GCACCTGGTGCATGACCCGCAAGCCCGGTGCCTGACACGTGCTACGAGATTTCGATTCCACCGCCGCCTT
CTATGAAAGGTTGGGCTTCGGAATCGTTTTCCGGGACGCCGGCTGGATGATCCTCCAGCGCGGGGATCTC
ATGCTGGAGTTCTTCGCCCACCCCAACTTGTTTATTGCAGCTTATAATGGTTACAAATAAAGCAATAGCA
TCACAAATTTCACAAATAAAGCATTTTTTTCACTGCATTCTAGTTGTGGTTTGTCCAAACTCATCAATGT
ATCTTATCATGTCTGTATACCGTCGACCTCTAGCTAGAGCTTGGCGTAATCATGGTCATTACCAATGCTT
AATCAGTGAGGCACCTATCTCAGCGATCTGTCTATTTCGTTCATCCATAGTTGCCTGACTCCCCGTCGTG
TAGATAACTACGATACGGGAGGGCTTACCATCTGGCCCCAGCGCTGCGATGATACCGCGAGAACCACGCT
CACCGGCTCCGGATTTATCAGCAATAAACCAGCCAGCCGGAAGGGCCGAGCGCAGAAGTGGTCCTGCAAC
TTTATCCGCCTCCATCCAGTCTATTAATTGTTGCCGGGAAGCTAGAGTAAGTAGTTCGCCAGTTAATAGT
TTGCGCAACGTTGTTGCCATCGCTACAGGCATCGTGGTGTCACGCTCGTCGTTTGGTATGGCTTCATTCA
GCTCCGGTTCCCAACGATCAAGGCGAGTTACATGATCCCCCATGTTGTGCAAAAAAGCGGTTAGCTCCTT
CGGTCCTCCGATCGTTGTCAGAAGTAAGTTGGCCGCAGTGTTATCACTCATGGTTATGGCAGCACTGCAT
AATTCTCTTACTGTCATGCCATCCGTAAGATGCTTTTCTGTGACTGGTGAGTACTCAACCAAGTCATTCT
GAGAATAGTGTATGCGGCGACCGAGTTGCTCTTGCCCGGCGTCAATACGGGATAATACCGCGCCACATAG
CAGAACTTTAAAAGTGCTCATCATTGGAAAACGTTCTTCGGGGCGAAAACTCTCAAGGATCTTACCGCTG
TTGAGATCCAGTTCGATGTAACCCACTCGTGCACCCAACTGATCTTCAGCATCTTTTACTTTCACCAGCG
TTTCTGGGTGAGCAAAAACAGGAAGGCAAAATGCCGCAAAAAAGGGAATAAGGGCGACACGGAAATGTTG
AATACTCATATTCTTCCTT
