>Addgene plasmid #156630 | pD649-HAsp-VSIG1-Fc(DAPA)-AviTag-6xHis | depositor partial sequence | sequence record 302370 | insert (extracellular domain)
GTGCAAGTGACAATCCCTGATGGCTTCGTGAACGTGACCGTGGGCAGCAATGTGACCCTGATCTGCATCT
ACACCACCACCGTGGCCAGCAGAGAGCAGCTGTCTATCCAGTGGTCATTCTTCCACAAGAAAGAGATGGA
ACCCATCAGCATCTACTTCAGCCAAGGCGGACAGGCCGTGGCCATCGGACAGTTCAAGGATAGAATCACC
GGCAGCAACGACCCCGGCAATGCCAGCATCACAATCTCTCACATGCAGCCCGCCGACAGCGGCATCTACA
TCTGCGACGTGAACAACCCTCCTGACTTCCTGGGCCAGAACCAGGGCATCCTGAATGTGTCTGTGCTGGT
CAAGCCCAGCAAGCCCCTGTGTTCTGTGCAAGGCAGACCTGAGACAGGCCACACCATCAGCCTGTCTTGT
CTGTCTGCCCTGGGCACCCCATCTCCAGTGTACTACTGGCACAAGCTGGAAGGCAGAGACATCGTGCCCG
TGAAAGAGAACTTCAACCCCACCACCGGCATCCTGGTCATCGGCAACCTGACCAATTTCGAGCAGGGCTA
CTACCAGTGCACCGCCATCAACAGACTGGGCAACAGCTCTTGCGAGATCGACCTGACCAGCTCTCACCCC
GAA
